>Addgene plasmid #207651 | pACYC-yhaM-RFP | addgene full sequence | sequence record 410137 | Addgene NGS Result
GACTCACTATAGGGGAATTGTGAGCGGATAACAATTCCCCTGTAGAAATAATTTTGTTTAACTTTAATAA
GGAGATATACCATGCATCACCACCATCATCACGGAAGCAGCTTTGATTCGACTTTAAATCCGTTATGGCA
GCGTTACATCCTCGCCGTTCAGGAGGAAGTAAAACCGGCGCTGGGATGTACTGAACCGATTTCACTGGCG
CTGGCGGCGGCGGTTGCTGCGGCAGAACTGGAAGGTCCGGTTGAACGTGTAGAAGCCTGGGTTTCGCCAA
ATCTGATGAAGAACGGTCTGGGCGTCACCGTTCCCGGCACGGGAATGGTGGGGCTGCCGATTGCGGCGGC
GCTGGGGGCGTTAGGTGGAAATGCCAACGCCGGGCTGGAAGTGCTGAAAGACGCAACAGCGCAGGCAATT
GCCGATGCCAAAGCACTGCTGGCGGCGGGGAAAGTCTCCGTTAAGATCCAGGAACCTTGCGATGAAATCC
TCTTCTCACGCGCCAAAGTCTGGAACGGTGAGAAGTGGGCGTGTGTCACCATCGTCGGCGGGCATACCAA
CATTGTGCATATCGAGACGCACGATGGTGTGGTGTTTACCCAGCAGGCGTGTGTGGCAGAGGGCGAGCAA
GAGTCTCCGCTGACGGTGCTTTCCAGAACGACGCTGGCTGAGATCCTGAAGTTCGTCAATGAAGTCCCGT
TTGCGGCGATCCGCTTTATTCTCGATTCCGCGAAGCTAAATTGTGCGTTATCGCAGGAAGGTTTGAGCGG
TAAGTGGGGGCTGCATATTGGCGCGACGCTGGAAAAACAGTGCGAGCGCGGTTTGCTGGCGAAAGATCTC
TCTTCATCCATTGTGATTCGTACCAGCGCGGCATCCGATGCGCGTATGGGCGGCGCTACGCTTCCGGCTA
TGAGTAACTCCGGCTCGGGTAACCAGGGGATTACCGCAACAATGCCTGTGGTGGTGGTAGCAGAACACTT
CGGAGCGGATGATGAACGGCTGGCGCGTGCGCTGATGCTTTCGCATTTGAGCGCAATTTACATCCATAAC
CAGTTACCGCGTTTGTCTGCGCTGTGTGCCGCAACGACCGCAGCAATGGGGGCCGCCGCCGGGATGGCAT
GGCTGGTGGATGGGCGTTATGAAACCATCTCGATGGCGATCAGCAGTATGATCGGCGATGTCAGCGGCAT
GATTTGCGATGGTGCGTCGAACAGCTGCGCGATGAAGGTTTCGACCAGTGCTTCGGCTGCGTGGAAAGCG
GTGTTAATGGCGCTGGATGATACCGCCGTGACCGGCAATGAAGGGATTGTGGCGCATGATGTTGAGCAGT
CGATTGCCAACCTGTGTGCGTTAGCAAGCCATTCGATGCAGCAAACGGATCGGCAGATTATCGAGATTAT
GGCGAGCAAGGCCAGATAATTAACCTAGGCTGCTGCCACCGCTGAGCAATAACTAGCATAACCCCTTGGG
GCCTCTAAACGGGTCTTGAGGGGTTTTTTGCTGAAACCTCAGGCATTTGAGAAGCACACGGTCACACTGC
TTCCGGTAGTCAATAAACCGGTAAACCAGCAATAGACATAAGCGGCTATTTAACGACCCTGCCCTGAACC
GACGACCGGGTCGAATTTGCTTTCGAATTTCTGCCATTCATCCGCTTATTATCACTTATTCAGGCGTAGC
AACCAGGCGTTTAAGGGCACCAATAACTGCCTTAAAAAATTAAGCACCGGTGGAGTGACGACCTTCAGCA
CGTTCGTACTGTTCAACGATGGTGTAGTCTTCGTTGTGGGAGGTGATGTCCAGTTTGATGTCGGTTTTGT
AAGCACCCGGCAGCTGAACCGGTTTTTTAGCCATGTAGGTGGTTTTAACTTCAGCGTCGTAGTGACCACC
GTCTTTCAGTTTCAGACGCATTTTGATTTCACCTTTCAGAGCACCGTCTTCCGGGTACATACGTTCGGTG
GAAGCTTCCCAACCCATGGTTTTTTTCTGCATAACCGGACCGTCGGACGGGAAGTTGGTACCACGCAGTT
TAACTTTGTAGATGAACTCACCGTCTTGCAGGGAGGAGTCCTGGGTAACGGTAACAACACCACCGTCTTC
GAAGTTCATAACACGTTCCCATTTGAAACCTTCCGGGAAGGACAGTTTCAGGTAGTCCGGGATGTCAGCC
GGGTGTTTAACGTAAGCTTTGGAACCGTACTGGAACTGCGGGGACAGGATGTCCCAAGCGAACGGCAGCG
GACCACCTTTGGTAACTTTCAGTTTAGCGGTCTGGGTACCTTCGTACGGACGACCTTCACCTTCACCTTC
GATTTCGAACTCGTGACCGTTAACGGAACCTTCCATACGAACTTTGAAACGCATGAACTCTTTGATAACG
TCTTCGCTACTCGCCATGTTAATACCTCCTTATTAATTACGCCCCGCCCTGCCACTCATCGCAGTACTGT
TGTAATTCATTAAGCATTCTGCCGACATGGAAGCCATCACAAACGGCATGATGAACCTGAATCGCCAGCG
GCATCAGCACCTTGTCGCCTTGCGTATAATATTTGCCCATAGTGAAAACGGGGGCGAAGAAGTTGTCCAT
ATTGGCCACGTTTAAATCAAAACTGGTGAAACTCACCCAGGGATTGGCTGAGACGAAAAACATATTCTCA
ATAAACCCTTTAGGGAAATAGGCCAGGTTTTCACCGTAACACGCCACATCTTGCGAATATATGTGTAGAA
ACTGCCGGAAATCGTCGTGGTATTCACTCCAGAGCGATGAAAACGTTTCAGTTTGCTCATGGAAAACGGT
GTAACAAGGGTGAACACTATCCCATATCACCAGCTCACCGTCTTTCATTGCCATACGGAACTCCGGATGA
GCATTCATCAGGCGGGCAAGAATGTGAATAAAGGCCGGATAAAACTTGTGCTTATTTTTCTTTACGGTCT
TTAAAAAGGCCGTAATATCCAGCTGAACGGTCTGGTTATAGGTACATTGAGCAACTGACTGAAATGCCTC
AAAATGTTCTTTACGATGCCATTGGGATATATCAACGGTGGTATATCCAGTGATTTTTTTCTCCATTTTA
GCTTCCTTAGCTCCTGAAAATCTCGATAACTCAAAAAATACGCCCGGTAGTGATCTTATTTCATTATGGT
GAAAGTTGGAACCTCTTACGTGCCGATCAACGTCTCATTTTCGCCAAAAGTTGGCCCAGGGCTTCCCGGT
ATCAACAGGGACACCAGGATTTATTTATTCTGCGAAGTGATCTTCCGTCACAGGTATTTATTCGGCGCAA
AGTGCGTCGGGTGATGCTGCCAACTTACTGATTTAGTGTATGATGGTGTTTTTGAGGTGCTCCAGTGGCT
TCTGTTTCTATCAGCTGTCCCTCCTGTTCAGCTACTGACGGGGTGGTGCGTAACGGCAAAAGCACCGCCG
GACATCAGCGCTAGCGGAGTGTATACTGGCTTACTATGTTGGCACTGATGAGGGTGTCAGTGAAGTGCTT
CATGTGGCAGGAGAAAAAAGGCTGCACCGGTGCGTCAGCAGAATATGTGATACAGGATATATTCCGCTTC
CTCGCTCACTGACTCGCTACGCTCGGTCGTTCGACTGCGGCGAGCGGAAATGGCTTACGAACGGGGCGGA
GATTTCCTGGAAGATGCCAGGAAGATACTTAACAGGGAAGTGAGAGGGCCGCGGCAAAGCCGTTTTTCCA
TAGGCTCCGCCCCCCTGACAAGCATCACGAAATCTGACGCTCAAATCAGTGGTGGCGAAACCCGACAGGA
CTATAAAGATACCAGGCGTTTCCCCCTGGAAGCTCCCTCGTGCGCTCTCCTGTTCCGACCCTGCCGCTTA
CCGGATACCTGTCCGCCTTTCTCCCTTCGGGAAGCGTGGCGCTTTCTCATAGCTCACGCTGTAGGTATCT
CAGTTCGGTGTAGGTCGTTCGCTCCAAGCTGGGCTGTGTGCACGAACCCCCCGTTCAGTCCGACCGCTGC
GCCTTATCCGGTAACTATCGTCTTGAGTCCAACCCGGAAAGACATGCAAAAGCACCACTGGCAGCAGCCA
CTGGTAATTGATTTAGAGGAGTTAGTCTTGAAGTCACGCGCCGGTTAAGGCTAAACTGAAAGGACAAGTT
TTGGTGACTGCGCTCCTCCAAGCCAGTTACCTCGGTTCAAAGAGTTGGTAGCTCAGAGAACCTTCGAAAA
ACCGCCCTGCAAGGCGGTTTTTTCGTTTTCAGAGCAAGAGATTACGCGCAGACCAAAACGATCTCAAGAA
GATCATCTTATTAATCAGATAAAATATTTCTAGATTTCAGTGCAATTTATCTCTTCAAATGTAGCACCTG
AAGTCAGCCCCATACGATATAAGTTGTAATTCTCATGTTAGTCATGCCCCGCGCCCACCGGAAGGAGCTG
ACTGGGTTGAAGGCTCTCAAGGGCATCGGTCGAGATCCCGGTGCCTAATGAGTGAGCTAACTTACATTAA
TTGCGTTGCGCTCACTGCCCGCTTTCCAGTCGGGAAACCTGTCGTGCCAGCTGCATTAATGAATCGGCCA
ACGCGCGGGGAGAGGCGGTTTGCGTATTGGGCGCCAGGGTGGTTTTTCTTTTCACCAGTGAGACGGGCAA
CAGCTGATTGCCCTTCACCGCCTGGCCCTGAGAGAGTTGCAGCAAGCGGTCCACGCTGGTTTGCCCCAGC
AGGCGAAAATCCTGTTTGATGGTGGTTAACGGCGGGATATAACATGAGCTGTCTTCGGTATCGTCGTATC
CCACTACCGAGATGTCCGCACCAACGCGCAGCCCGGACTCGGTAATGGCGCGCATTGCGCCCAGCGCCAT
CTGATCGTTGGCAACCAGCATCGCAGTGGGAACGATGCCCTCATTCAGCATTTGCATGGTTTGTTGAAAA
CCGGACATGGCACTCCAGTCGCCTTCCCGTTCCGCTATCGGCTGAATTTGATTGCGAGTGAGATATTTAT
GCCAGCCAGCCAGACGCAGACGCGCCGAGACAGAACTTAATGGGCCCGCTAACAGCGCGATTTGCTGGTG
ACCCAATGCGACCAGATGCTCCACGCCCAGTCGCGTACCGTCTTCATGGGAGAAAATAATACTGTTGATG
GGTGTCTGGTCAGAGACATCAAGAAATAACGCCGGAACATTAGTGCAGGCAGCTTCCACAGCAATGGCAT
CCTGGTCATCCAGCGGATAGTTAATGATCAGCCCACTGACGCGTTGCGCGAGAAGATTGTGCACCGCCGC
TTTACAGGCTTCGACGCCGCTTCGTTCTACCATCGACACCACCACGCTGGCACCCAGTTGATCGGCGCGA
GATTTAATCGCCGCGACAATTTGCGACGGCGCGTGCAGGGCCAGACTGGAGGTGGCAACGCCAATCAGCA
ACGACTGTTTGCCCGCCAGTTGTTGTGCCACGCGGTTGGGAATGTAATTCAGCTCCGCCATCGCCGCTTC
CACTTTTTCCCGCGTTTTCGCAGAAACGTGGCTGGCCTGGTTCACCACGCGGGAAACGGTCTGATAAGAG
ACACCGGCATACTCTGCGACATCGTATAACGTTACTGGTTTCACATTCACCACCCTGAATTGACTCTCTT
CCGGGCGCTATCATGCCATACCGCGAAAGGTTTTGCGCCATTCGATGGTGTCCGGGATCTCGACGCTCTC
CCTTATGCGACTCCTGCATTAGGAAATTAATAC
Features (pLannotate 1.2.2; 18 found; start..end, strand, type, name):
     14..38      +  protein_bind   lac operator: The lac repressor binds to the lac operator to inhibit transcription in E. coli. This inhibition can be relieved by adding lactose or isopropyl-β-D-thiogalactopyranoside (IPTG). lac repressor encoded by lacI
     53..75      +  RBS            RBS: efficient ribosome binding site from bacteriophage T7 gene 10 (Olins and Rangwala, 1989)
    112..1416    +  CDS            yhaM: YHAM_ECOLI - Also known as yhaN. Experimental evidence at transcript level: Swiss-Prot protein existence level 2. Plays a role in L-cysteine detoxification; it has been speculated to be a cysteine desulfhydrase (PubMed:27435271). From Escherichia coli (strain K12).
   1428..1445    +  CDS            SET1 (fragment): solubility-enhancement tag derived from T7 phage gene 10B
   1453..1500    +  terminator     T7 terminator: transcription terminator for bacteriophage T7 RNA polymerase
   1720..2397    -  CDS            mRFP1: monomeric derivative of DsRed (Campbell et al., 2002)
   2420..3076    -  CDS            cat: CAT_ECOLX - Experimental evidence at protein level: Swiss-Prot protein existence level 1. This enzyme is an effector of chloramphenicol resistance in bacteria. From Escherichia coli. This protein is used as a marker in many commonly used cloning vectors, such as pACYC184.
   3077..3179    -  promoter       cat promoter: promoter of the E. coli cat gene encoding chloramphenicol acetyltransferase
   3300..3443    +  mobile_element IS1 (fragment): prokaryotic transposable element IS1
   3562..3617    -  rep_origin     RSF ori (fragment): Plasmids containing the RSF 1030 origin of replication can be propagated in E. coli cells that contain additional plasmids with compatible origins.
   3705..3836    -  rep_origin     p15A ori (fragment): Plasmids containing the medium-copy-number p15A origin of replication can be propagated in E. coli cells that contain a second plasmid with the ColE1 origin.
   3919..4267    -  rep_origin     p15A ori (fragment): Plasmids containing the medium-copy-number p15A origin of replication can be propagated in E. coli cells that contain a second plasmid with the ColE1 origin.
   4379..4443    -  CDS            TcR (fragment): tetracycline efflux protein; tet; confers resistance to tetracycline
   4458..4479    -  protein_bind   CAP binding site: CAP binding activates transcription in the presence of cAMP. E. coli catabolite activator protein
   4492..5574    -  CDS            lacI: lac repressor; lacI; The lac repressor binds to the lac operator to inhibit transcription in E. coli. This inhibition can be relieved by adding lactose or isopropyl-β-D-thiogalactopyranoside (IPTG).
   5575..5652    -  promoter       lacI promoter: lacI
   5660..5695    -  CDS            TcR (fragment): tetracycline efflux protein; tet; confers resistance to tetracycline
   5698..13      +  promoter       T7 promoter (across the origin): promoter for bacteriophage T7 RNA polymerase
