[The description below was written by a language model from this plasmid's Addgene catalogue record and pLannotate feature annotations shown in this document.]
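Description:
pACYC-yhaM-RFP is a 5.7 kb bacterial expression plasmid built on the pACYCDuet1 backbone for overexpressing the native E. coli K-12 MG1655 gene yhaM (also called cyuA or yhaN), an L-cysteine desulfidase, together with a red fluorescent protein. It replicates from the p15A origin, which is compatible with ColE1-type plasmids, and is selected with chloramphenicol through the cat gene and its own promoter. The catalogue lists the plasmid as high copy, whereas the feature annotation describes p15A as a medium-copy origin. The short IS1, RSF ori and TcR fragments in the feature table are partial matches within the backbone rather than functional elements.

The yhaM coding sequence sits downstream of a T7 promoter with an adjacent lac operator and the T7 gene 10 ribosome binding site, and is followed by a T7 terminator. The plasmid also carries lacI under its own promoter, so transcription is repressed by lac repressor, relieved by IPTG, and depends on a source of T7 RNA polymerase in the host. The record states an N-terminal 6xHis tag on the insert; the feature table does not annotate it separately, although there is unannotated space between the ribosome binding site and the yhaM annotation. mRFP1 lies on the opposite strand immediately downstream of cat, with no separate promoter annotated. This suggests it may be co-transcribed with the resistance gene, though the record does not say so. The catalogue lists mRFP1 as a marker, giving a fluorescent label for plasmid-bearing cells. The associated work used engineered bacteria to titrate hydrogen sulfide production in a gut microphysiological system, which fits with raising cysteine desulfidase activity in a trackable strain.
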