Addgene plasmid #207651: pACYC-yhaM-RFP
Purpose: Overexpression of native L-cysteine desulfidase and RFP in E. coli MG1655
Depositing lab: Benjamin Woolston. Depositing organization: Northeastern University. Publication: Engineered bacteria titrate hydrogen sulfide and induce concentration-dependent effects on the host in a gut microphysiological system. Hayes JA, Lunger AW, Sharma AS, Fernez MT, Carrier RL, Koppes AN, Koppes R, Woolston BM. Cell Rep. 2023 Dec 26;42(12):113481. doi: 10.1016/j.celrep.2023.113481. Epub 2023 Nov 18. PubMed 37980564.
Backbone
  Vector backbone: pACYCDuet1
  Vector type: Bacterial Expression
  Selectable markers: Red fluorescent protein (mRFP1)
Growth in bacteria
  Bacterial resistance: Chloramphenicol, 25 μg/mL
  Growth temperature: 37°C
  Growth strain: DH5alpha
  Copy number: High Copy
Gene/Insert
  Gene/Insert name: yhaM (alt names: cyuA; yhaN)
  Species: Escherichia coli K-12 MG1655
  Promoter: T7
  Tag / fusion protein: 6xHis (N terminal on insert)
  Cloning method: Gibson Cloning
  Sequencing primers: 5′ gatctcgacgctctccctta; 3′ acccctcaagacccgtttag
Terms and licenses: Academic/Nonprofit Terms; Industry Terms: Not Available to Industry
How to cite: pACYC-yhaM-RFP was a gift from Benjamin Woolston (Addgene plasmid # 207651 ; http://n2t.net/addgene:207651 ; RRID:Addgene_207651)
